Addgene plasmid #198364: pBZS-YP_001497284
Purpose: Express YP_001497284 in bacterial cells.
Depositing lab: Takashi Ito. Depositing organization: Kyushu University. Publication: Identification, expression, and purification of DNA cytosine 5-methyltransferases with short recognition sequences. Miura F, Miura M, Shibata Y, Furuta Y, Miyamura K, Ino Y, Bayoumi AMA, Oba U, Ito T. BMC Biotechnol. 2022 Nov 4;22(1):33. doi: 10.1186/s12896-022-00765-3. PubMed 36333700.
Backbone
  Vector backbone: pBZS
  Vector type: Bacterial Expression
Growth in bacteria
  Bacterial resistance: Ampicillin, 100 μg/mL
  Growth temperature: 37°C
  Growth strain: NEB T7 Express
  Copy number: Unknown
Gene/Insert
  Gene/Insert name: YP_001497284
  Entrez Gene: B088L (a.k.a. NY2A_B088L)
Terms and licenses: Academic/Nonprofit Terms; Industry Terms: Not Available to Industry
How to cite: pBZS-YP_001497284 was a gift from Takashi Ito (Addgene plasmid # 198364 ; http://n2t.net/addgene:198364 ; RRID:Addgene_198364)
