[The description below was written by a language model from this plasmid's Addgene catalogue record and pLannotate feature annotations shown in this document.]
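Description:
pBZS-YP_001497284 is a 5,498-nt bacterial expression plasmid built on the pBZS backbone and designed to produce the protein YP_001497284 (Entrez gene B088L, also called NY2A_B088L) in E. coli. It comes from a study on identifying, expressing and purifying DNA cytosine 5-methyltransferases with short recognition sequences, so the insert is presumably one of those candidate enzymes, although the record does not state its specificity. The plasmid is maintained through a ColE1/pMB1-type origin, flanked by the pBR322 bom region and only a fragment of rop. Selection is by ampicillin via the bla gene under its own promoter. The record lists copy number as unknown.

Expression is driven by the araBAD promoter, with the araC regulator encoded divergently on the same plasmid, giving tightly repressed, L-arabinose-inducible transcription. This is a useful arrangement for proteins such as DNA methyltransferases that may be toxic to the host. Downstream of the promoter the annotation shows an N-terminal leader made up of a short fragment annotated as part of a His/TEV composite tag, the T7 gene 10 leader that promotes efficient translation, and an Xpress epitope containing an enterokinase cleavage site. The insert itself is not annotated but most likely occupies the unlabelled interval of roughly 1 kb that follows. It is followed by a fragment of Staphylococcus aureus protein A, whose immunoglobulin-binding domains would apparently act as a C-terminal IgG-affinity handle for purification, if in frame. Transcription ends at the rrnB T1 and T2 terminators, preceded by the associated 5S rRNA segment. The construct is intended for inducible production and affinity purification of the recombinant enzyme.
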