Features (pLannotate 1.2.2; 14 found; start..end, strand, type, name):
      1..285     +  promoter       araBAD promoter: araBAD; promoter of the L-arabinose operon of E. coli; the araC regulatory gene is transcribed in the opposite direction (Guzman et al., 1995)
    331..351     +  CDS            capTEV™ (fragment): composite tag for in vivo biotinylation, TEV protease cleavage, and 6xHis tagging
    352..384     +  CDS            T7 tag (gene 10 leader): leader peptide from bacteriophage T7 gene 10 promotes efficient translation in E. coli
    388..411     +  CDS            Xpress™ tag: Xpress™ epitope tag, including an enterokinase recognition and cleavage site
   1477..1941    +  CDS            spa (fragment): SPA_STAAU - Experimental evidence at protein level: Swiss-Prot protein existence level 1. Plays a role in the inhibition of the host innate and adaptive immune responses. Possesses five immunoglobulin-binding domains that capture both the fragment crystallizable region (Fc region) and the Fab region (part of Ig that identifies antigen) of immunoglobulins (By similarity). In turn, Staphylococcus aureus is protected from phagocytic killing via inhibition of Ig Fc region. In addition, the host elicited B-cell response is prevented due to a decrease of antibody-secreting cell proliferation that en
   1950..2065    +  ncRNA          5S rRNA: Accession: RF00001 - 5S ribosomal RNA
   2069..2155    +  terminator     rrnB T1 terminator: Escherichia coli rrnB; transcription terminator T1 from the E. coli rrnB gene
   2247..2274    +  terminator     rrnB T2 terminator: transcription terminator T2 from the E. coli rrnB gene
   2293..2384    +  promoter       AmpR promoter: bla
   2385..3245    +  CDS            AmpR: β-lactamase; bla; confers resistance to ampicillin, carbenicillin, and related antibiotics
   3416..4004    +  rep_origin     ori: high-copy-number ColE1/pMB1/pBR322/pUC origin of replication
   4190..4330    -  misc_feature   bom: basis of mobility region from pBR322
   4432..4472    -  CDS            rop (fragment): Rop protein, which maintains plasmids at low copy number; rop
   4594..5472    -  CDS            araC: L-arabinose regulatory protein; araC
>Addgene plasmid #198364 | pBZS-YP_001497284 | addgene full sequence | sequence record 390280 | Addgene NGS Result
AAGAAACCAATTGTCCATATTGCATCAGACATTGCCGTCACTGCGTCTTTTACTGGCTCTTCTCGCTAAC
CAAACCGGTAACCCCGCTTATTAAAAGCATTCTGTAACAAAGCGGGACCAAAGCCATGACAAAAACGCGT
AACAAAAGTGTCTATAATCACGGCAGAAAAGTCCACATTGATTATTTGCACGGCGTCACACTTTGCTATG
CCATAGCATTTTTATCCATAAGATTAGCCGATCCTACCTGACGCTTTTTATCGCAACTCTCTACTGTTTC
TCCATACCCGTTTTTTGGGCTAACAGGAGGAATTAACCATGGGGGGTTCTCATCATCATCATCATCATGG
TATGGCTAGCATGACTGGTGGACAGCAAATGGGTCGGGATCTGTACGACGATGACGATAAGCTCGAGGGA
TCCATGTATTGTATGTTGAGGTCATTAGATCTATTCAGCGGCATCGGTGGTAACTCCTATGCTTTACGCG
ACATCCTGAAACCGGTTGCGTATGTGGAGCGCGAGCAGCATCTGCGCGATTTCCTGGGTCGGAAGTTTCC
GGACGTCCCGATTTTCGACGACGTTGTCACCTTTGATACCAGATCCGTGAAGGACATCGATATTATCACC
GCGGGCTTCCCGTGCACCGGTTTTTCCACGGCTGGCAAGGGCGATGGATTCGAGCACGAGGCGAGCGGTC
TGTTTACCGAGGTGGTGCGCATCGCCAAAGAACTGGAACCGCGTTTTGTTTTTTTGGAGAACTCACATAC
CGTTGCCCGTGTCGAGAACCTGCACGTGATTATCGACGCCTTCGATGTGCTGGGCTACGACTGTCGTTGG
ACGACCACCCATGCAACTGCGGTGGGTGCGCCTCAACAACGCCATCGTTGGTTCTGCTTGGCTGTGCGTC
GTGGTGAAAGCACCGATGTGGACATCCCGGACGTTGACCACTTTGATTGGACCAATGATGAACCAGCGAA
GCAGATTGAAAACATTGACAGCCGTGGTCGTAAGATCATCCAGGCGCTCGGCAACTCTATCGTTCCGGAC
CAGCTGAGAAGCGCATTCAAGACCATTATGAGCATGGATTTTGACGGCAATGAAACCCAGGGTAGCAAAC
GCATCCCGCACGGCTACTCGATCCGCGGTAAAATCTTCAAGAAGAACATCATTAACACCGAGCGTGAACC
GATGAATATCCTGATTTGCCAATCTGAACCACCGCAAAAACACAAAGGCCGTCTGCCGCACATTGATAAA
AAGATTAAACGTTTCTGGGCAACTCCGGTTAAGGGCACGGCGACGAAAGGTCAGACCATTTTGACCCGTC
GCAGCCTGCAATGTCTGGGTACATTGGTTCGTTTCTCTCCGGATGGTATTAGCGGCTGGCATTTGAATCC
GTTTTGGGTTGGCTACCTGATGGGTTATCGTCGTGACTTCTTCGAGGAATTTGAATTCCAGCATGATGAA
GCAGTGGATAACAAGTTTAACAAAGAACAGCAGAACGCGTTTTATGAGATCTTGCACTTACCGAATCTGA
ACGAGGAACAGCGCAATGCGTTCATTCAGTCCCTTAAAGACGATCCATCTCAAAGCGCAAATCTGCTGGC
AGAAGCCAAGAAACTGAACGATGCTCAAGCTCCGAAAGTCGACAACAAATTCAACAAAGAGCAACAGAAT
GCGTTCTACGAAATTCTGCATTTACCGAACCTGAATGAAGAACAGCGTAACGCCTTTATCCAATCGCTGA
AAGATGATCCTAGTCAGTCAGCCAATCTGTTGGCGGAAGCGAAGAAACTCAATGACGCCCAAGCTCCCAA
AGTTGACGCGAATAGCTGGAGCCATCCGCAGTTTGAAAAGCTTTAGGGCTGTTTTGGCGGATGAGAGAAG
ATTTTCAGCCTGATACAGATTAAATCAGAACGCAGAAGCGGTCTGATAAAACAGAATTTGCCTGGCGGCA
GTAGCGCGGTGGTCCCACCTGACCCCATGCCGAACTCAGAAGTGAAACGCCGTAGCGCCGATGGTAGTGT
GGGGTCTCCCCATGCGAGAGTAGGGAACTGCCAGGCATCAAATAAAACGAAAGGCTCAGTCGAAAGACTG
GGCCTTTCGTTTTATCTGTTGTTTGTCGGTGAACGCTCTCCTGAGTAGGACAAATCCGCCGGGAGCGGAT
TTGAACGTTGCGAAGCAACGGCCCGGAGGGTGGCGGGCAGGACGCCCGCCATAAACTGCCAGGCATCAAA
TTAAGCAGAAGGCCATCCTGACGGATGGCCTTTTTGCGTTTCTACAAACTCTTTTGTTTATTTTTCTAAA
TACATTCAAATATGTATCCGCTCATGAGACAATAACCCTGATAAATGCTTCAATAATATTGAAAAAGGAA
GAGTATGAGTATTCAACATTTCCGTGTCGCCCTTATTCCCTTTTTTGCGGCATTTTGCCTTCCTGTTTTT
GCTCACCCAGAAACGCTGGTGAAAGTAAAAGATGCTGAAGATCAGTTGGGTGCACGAGTGGGTTACATCG
AACTGGATCTCAACAGCGGTAAGATCCTTGAGAGTTTTCGCCCCGAAGAACGTTTTCCAATGATGAGCAC
TTTTAAAGTTCTGCTATGTGGCGCGGTATTATCCCGTGTTGACGCCGGGCAAGAGCAACTCGGTCGCCGC
ATACACTATTCTCAGAATGACTTGGTTGAGTACTCACCAGTCACAGAAAAGCATCTTACGGATGGCATGA
CAGTAAGAGAATTATGCAGTGCTGCCATAACCATGAGTGATAACACTGCGGCCAACTTACTTCTGACAAC
GATCGGAGGACCGAAGGAGCTAACCGCTTTTTTGCACAACATGGGGGATCATGTAACTCGCCTTGATCGT
TGGGAACCGGAGCTGAATGAAGCCATACCAAACGACGAGCGTGACACCACGATGCCTGTAGCAATGGCAA
CAACGTTGCGCAAACTATTAACTGGCGAACTACTTACTCTAGCTTCCCGGCAACAATTAATAGACTGGAT
GGAGGCGGATAAAGTTGCAGGACCACTTCTGCGCTCGGCCCTTCCGGCTGGCTGGTTTATTGCTGATAAA
TCTGGAGCCGGTGAGCGTGGGTCTCGCGGTATCATTGCAGCACTGGGGCCAGATGGTAAGCCCTCCCGTA
TCGTAGTTATCTACACGACGGGGAGTCAGGCAACTATGGATGAACGAAATAGACAGATCGCTGAGATAGG
TGCCTCACTGATTAAGCATTGGTAACTGTCAGACCAAGTTTACTCATATATACTTTAGATTGATTTAAAA
CTTCATTTTTAATTTAAAAGGATCTAGGTGAAGATCCTTTTTGATAATCTCATGACCAAAATCCCTTAAC
GTGAGTTTTCGTTCCACTGAGCGTCAGACCCCGTAGAAAAGATCAAAGGATCTTCTTGAGATCCTTTTTT
TCTGCGCGTAATCTGCTGCTTGCAAACAAAAAAACCACCGCTACCAGCGGTGGTTTGTTTGCCGGATCAA
GAGCTACCAACTCTTTTTCCGAAGGTAACTGGCTTCAGCAGAGCGCAGATACCAAATACTGTCCTTCTAG
TGTAGCCGTAGTTAGGCCACCACTTCAAGAACTCTGTAGCACCGCCTACATACCTCGCTCTGCTAATCCT
GTTACCAGTGGCTGCTGCCAGTGGCGATAAGTCGTGTCTTACCGGGTTGGACTCAAGACGATAGTTACCG
GATAAGGCGCAGCGGTCGGGCTGAACGGGGGGTTCGTGCACACAGCCCAGCTTGGAGCGAACGACCTACA
CCGAACTGAGATACCTACAGCGTGAGCTATGAGAAAGCGCCACGCTTCCCGAAGGGAGAAAGGCGGACAG
GTATCCGGTAAGCGGCAGGGTCGGAACAGGAGAGCGCACGAGGGAGCTTCCAGGGGGAAACGCCTGGTAT
CTTTATAGTCCTGTCGGGTTTCGCCACCTCTGACTTGAGCGTCGATTTTTGTGATGCTCGTCAGGGGGGC
GGAGCCTATGGAAAAACGCCAGCAACGCGGCCTTTTTACGGTTCCTGGCCTTTTGCTGGCCTTTTGCTCA
CATGTTCTTTCCTGCGTTATCCCCTGATTCTGTGGATAACCGTATTACCGCCTTTGAGTGAGCTGATACC
GCTCGCCGCAGCCGAACGACCGAGCGCAGCGAGTCAGTGAGCGAGGAAGCGGAAGAGCGCCTGATGCGGT
ATTTTCTCCTTACGCATCTGTGCGGTATTTCACACCGCATATGGTGCACTCTCAGTACAATCTGCTCTGA
TGCCGCATAGTTAAGCCAGTATACACTCCGCTATCGCTACGTGACTGGGTCATGGCTGCGCCCCGACACC
CGCCAACACCCGCTGACGCGCCCTGACGGGCTTGTCTGCTCCCGGCATCCGCTTACAGACAAGCTGTGAC
CGTCTCCGGGAGCTGCATGTGTCAGAGGTTTTCACCGTCATCACCGAAACGCGCGAGGCAGCAGATCAAT
TCGCGCGCGAAGGCGAAGCGGCATGCATAATGTGCCTGTCAAATGGACGAAGCAGGGATTCTGCAAACCC
TATGCTACTCCGTCAAGCCGTCAATTGTCTGATTCGTTACCAATTATGACAACTTGACGGCTACATCATT
CACTTTTTCTTCACAACCGGCACGGAACTCGCTCGGGCTGGCCCCGGTGCATTTTTTAAATACCCGCGAG
AAATAGAGTTGATCGTCAAAACCAACATTGCGACCGACGGTGGCGATAGGCATCCGGGTGGTGCTCAAAA
GCAGCTTCGCCTGGCTGATACGTTGGTCCTCGCGCCAGCTTAAGACGCTAATCCCTAACTGCTGGCGGAA
AAAATGTGACAGACGCGACGGCGACAAGCAAACATGCTGTGCGACGCTGGCGATATCAAAATTGCTGTCT
GCCAGGTGATCGCTGATGTACTGACAAGCCTCGCGTACCCGATTATCCATCGGTGGATGGAGCGACTCGT
TAATCGCTTCCATGCGCCGCAGTAACAATTGCTCAAGCAGATTTATCGCCAGCAGCTCCGAATAGCGCCC
TTCCCCTTGCCCGGCGTTAATGATTTGCCCAAACAGGTCGCTGAAATGCGGCTGGTGCGCTTCATCCGGG
CGAAAGAACCCCGTATTGGCAAATATTGACGGCCAGTTAAGCCATTCATGCCAGTAGGCGCGCGGACGAA
AGTAAACCCACTGGTGATACCATTCGCGAGCCTCCGGATGACGACCGTAGTGATGAATCTCTCCTGGCGG
GAACAGCAAAATATCACCCGGTCGGCAAACAAATTCTCGTCCCTGATTTTTCACCACCCCCTGACCGCGA
ATGGTGAGATTGAGAATATAACCTTTCATTCCCAGCGGTCGGTCGATAAAAAAATCGAGATAACCGTTGG
CCTCAATCGGCGTTAAACCCGCCACCAGATGGGCATTAAACGAGTATCCCGGCAGCAGGGGATCATTTTG
CGCTTCAGCCATACTTTTCATACTCCCGCCATTCAGAG
